LOCUS       Exported 7113 bp ds-DNA circular SYN 13-MAY-2021
DEFINITION  MoClo Level 1 luciferase reporter.
ACCESSION   .
VERSION     .
KEYWORDS    pEPYC1CB0455
SOURCE      synthetic DNA construct
  ORGANISM  synthetic DNA construct
REFERENCE   1 (bases 1 to 7113)
  AUTHORS   Cai YM, Kallam K, Tidd H, Gendarini G, Salzman A, Patron NJ
  TITLE     Rational design of minimal synthetic promoters for plants.
  JOURNAL   Nucleic Acids Res. 2020 Aug 28. pii: 5897334. doi:
            10.1093/nar/gkaa682.
  PUBMED    32856047
REFERENCE   2 (bases 1 to 7113)
  AUTHORS   .
  TITLE     Direct Submission
  JOURNAL   Exported May 13, 2021 from SnapGene Server 1.1.58
            http://www.snapgene.com
FEATURES             Location/Qualifiers
     source          1..7113
                     /organism="synthetic DNA construct"
                     /mol_type="other DNA"
     misc_feature    42..66
                     /label=RB T-DNA repeat
                     /note="right border repeat from nopaline C58 T-DNA"
     CDS             complement(222..1370)
                     /codon_start=1
                     /product="trans-acting replication protein that binds to
                     and activates oriV"
                     /label=trfA
                     /translation="MNRTFDRKAYRQELIDAGFSAEDAETIASRTVMRAPRETFQSVGS
                     MVQQATAKIERDSVQLAPPALPAPSAAVERSRRLEQEAAGLAKSMTIDTRGTMTTKKRK
                     TAGEDLAKQVSEAKQAALLKHTKQQIKEMQLSLFDIAPWPDTMRAMPNDTARSALFTTR
                     NKKIPREALQNKVIFHVNKDVKITYTGVELRADDDELVWQQVLEYAKRTPIGEPITFTF
                     YELCQDLGWSINGRYYTKAEECLSRLQATAMGFTSDRVGHLESVSLLHRFRVLDRGKKT
                     SRCQVLIDEEIVVLFAGDHYTKFIWEKYRKLSPTARRMFDYFSSHREPYPLKLETFRLM
                     CGSDSTRVKKWREQVGEACEELRGSGLVEHAWVNDDLVHCKR"
     rep_origin      complement(1706..2294)
                     /direction=LEFT
                     /label=ori
                     /note="high-copy-number ColE1/pMB1/pBR322/pUC origin of
                     replication"
     primer_bind     complement(1786..1805)
                     /label=pBR322ori-F
                     /note="pBR322 origin, forward primer"
     CDS             complement(2465..3325)
                     /codon_start=1
                     /gene="bla"
                     /product="beta-lactamase"
                     /label=AmpR
                     /note="confers resistance to ampicillin, carbenicillin, and
                     related antibiotics"
                     /translation="MSIQHFRVALIPFFAAFCLPVFAHPETLVKVKDAEDQLGARVGYI
                     ELDLNSGKILESFRPEERFPMMSTFKVLLCGAVLSRIDAGQEQLGRRIHYSQNDLVEYS
                     PVTEKHLTDGMTVRELCSAAITMSDNTAANLLLTTIGGPKELTAFLHNMGDHVTRLDRW
                     EPELNEAIPNDERDTTMPVAMATTLRKLLTGELLTLASRQQLIDWMEADKVAGPLLRSA
                     LPAGWFIADKSGAGERGSRGIIAALGPDGKPSRIVVIYTTGSQATMDERNRQIAEIGAS
                     LIKHW"
     primer_bind     3088..3107
                     /label=Amp-R
                     /note="Ampicillin resistance gene, reverse primer"
     promoter        complement(3326..3430)
                     /gene="bla"
                     /label=AmpR promoter
     rep_origin      3517..4148
                     /label=oriV
                     /note="incP origin of replication"
     misc_feature    4240..4264
                     /label=LB T-DNA repeat
                     /note="left border repeat from nopaline C58 T-DNA"
     misc_feature    4595..4650
                     /label=TMV Omega
                     /note="translational enhancer from the tobacco mosaic virus
                     5'-leader sequence (Gallie et al., 1988)"
     CDS             4652..6301
                     /codon_start=1
                     /gene="luc+"
                     /product="firefly luciferase"
                     /label=luciferase
                     /note="enhanced luc+ version of the luciferase gene"
                     /translation="MEDAKNIKKGPAPFYPLEDGTAGEQLHKAMKRYALVPGTIAFTDA
                     HIEVDITYAEYFEMSVRLAEAMKRYGLNTNHRIVVCSENSLQFFMPVLGALFIGVAVAP
                     ANDIYNERELLNSMGISQPTVVFVSKKGLQKILNVQKKLPIIQKIIIMDSKTDYQGFQS
                     MYTFVTSHLPPGFNEYDFVPESFDRDKTIALIMNSSGSTGLPKGVALPHRTACVRFSHA
                     RDPIFGNQIIPDTAILSVVPFHHGFGMFTTLGYLICGFRVVLMYRFEEELFLRSLQDYK
                     IQSALLVPTLFSFFAKSTLIDKYDLSNLHEIASGGAPLSKEVGEAVAKRFHLPGIRQGY
                     GLTETTSAILITPEGDDKPGAVGKVVPFFEAKVVDLDTGKTLGVNQRGELCVRGPMIMS
                     GYVNNPEATNALIDKDGWLHSGDIAYWDEDEHFFIVDRLKSLIKYKGYQVAPAELESIL
                     LQHPNIFDAGVAGLPDDDAGELPAAVVVLEHGKTMTEKEIVDYVASQVTTAKKLRGGVV
                     FVDEVPKGLTGKLDARKIREILIKAKKGGKIAV"
     primer_bind     complement(4718..4736)
                     /label=LucNrev
                     /note="Firefly luciferase, reverse primer"
     CDS             6365..6388
                     /codon_start=1
                     /product="FLAG(R) epitope tag, followed by an enterokinase
                     cleavage site"
                     /label=FLAG
                     /translation="DYKDDDDK"
     terminator      6399..7106
                     /label=OCS terminator
                     /note="octopine synthase terminator"
ORIGIN
        1 gcaattgtct tctgcacgaa gtggtttaaa ctatcagtgt ttgacaggat atattggcgg
       61 gtaaacctaa gagaaaagag cgtttattag aataatcgga tatttaaaag ggcgtgaaaa
      121 ggtttatccg ttcgtccatt tgtatgtgca tgccaaccac agggttcccc agatcaggcg
      181 ctggctgctg aacccccagc cggaactgac cccacaaggc cctagcgttt gcaatgcacc
      241 aggtcatcat tgacccaggc gtgttccacc aggccgctgc ctcgcaactc ttcgcaggct
      301 tcgccgacct gctcgcgcca cttcttcacg cgggtggaat ccgatccgca catgaggcgg
      361 aaggtttcca gcttgagcgg gtacggctcc cggtgcgagc tgaaatagtc gaacatccgt
      421 cgggccgtcg gcgacagctt gcggtacttc tcccatatga atttcgtgta gtggtcgcca
      481 gcaaacagca cgacgatttc ctcgtcgatc aggacctggc aacgggacgt tttcttgcca
      541 cggtccagga cgcggaagcg gtgcagcagc gacaccgatt ccaggtgccc aacgcggtcg
      601 gacgtgaagc ccatcgccgt cgcctgtagg cgcgacaggc attcctcggc cttcgtgtaa
      661 taccggccat tgatcgacca gcccaggtcc tggcaaagct cgtagaacgt gaaggtgatc
      721 ggctcgccga taggggtgcg cttcgcgtac tccaacacct gctgccacac cagttcgtca
      781 tcgtcggccc gcagctcgac gccggtgtag gtgatcttca cgtccttgtt gacgtggaaa
      841 atgaccttgt tttgcagcgc ctcgcgcggg attttcttgt tgcgcgtggt gaacagggca
      901 gagcgggccg tgtcgtttgg catcgctcgc atcgtgtccg gccacggcgc aatatcgaac
      961 aaggaaagct gcatttcctt gatctgctgc ttcgtgtgtt tcagcaacgc ggcctgcttg
     1021 gcctcgctga cctgttttgc caggtcctcg ccggcggttt ttcgcttctt ggtcgtcata
     1081 gttcctcgcg tgtcgatggt catcgacttc gccaaacctg ccgcctcctg ttcaagacga
     1141 cgcgaacgct ccacggcggc cgatggcgcg ggcagggcag ggggagccag ttgcacgctg
     1201 tcgcgctcga tcttggccgt agcttgctgg accatcgagc cgacggactg gaaggtttcg
     1261 cggggcgcac gcatgacggt gcggcttgcg atggtttcgg catcctcggc ggaaaacccc
     1321 gcgtcgatca gttcttgcct gtatgccttc cggtcaaacg tccgattcat tcaccctcct
     1381 tgcgggattg ccccgactca cgccggggca atgtgccctt attcctgatt tgacccgcct
     1441 ggtgccttgg tgtccagata atccacctta tcggcaatga agtcggtccc gtagaccgtc
     1501 tggccgtcct tctcgtactt ggtattccga atcttgccct gcacgaatac cagcgacccc
     1561 ttgcccaaat acttgccgtg ggcctcggcc tgagagccaa aacacttgat gcggaagaag
     1621 tcggtgcgct cctgcttgtc gccggcatcg ttgcgccaca tctaggatct gccaggaacc
     1681 gtaaaaaggc cgcgttgctg gcgtttttcc ataggctccg cccccctgac gagcatcaca
     1741 aaaatcgacg ctcaagtcag aggtggcgaa acccgacagg actataaaga taccaggcgt
     1801 ttccccctgg aagctccctc gtgcgctctc ctgttccgac cctgccgctt accggatacc
     1861 tgtccgcctt tctcccttcg ggaagcgtgg cgctttctca tagctcacgc tgtaggtatc
     1921 tcagttcggt gtaggtcgtt cgctccaagc tgggctgtgt gcacgaaccc cccgttcagc
     1981 ccgaccgctg cgccttatcc ggtaactatc gtcttgagtc caacccggta agacacgact
     2041 tatcgccact ggcagcagcc actggtaaca ggattagcag agcgaggtat gtaggcggtg
     2101 ctacagagtt cttgaagtgg tggcctaact acggctacac tagaagaaca gtatttggta
     2161 tctgcgctct gctgaagcca gttaccttcg gaaaaagagt tggtagctct tgatccggca
     2221 aacaaaccac cgctggtagc ggtggttttt ttgtttgcaa gcagcagatt acgcgcagaa
     2281 aaaaaggatc tcaagaagat cctttgatct tttctacggg gtctgacgct cagtggaacg
     2341 aaaactcacg ttaagggatt ttggtcatga gattatcaaa aaggatcttc acctagatcc
     2401 ttttaaatta aaaatgaagt tttaaatcaa tctaaagtat atatgagtaa acttggtctg
     2461 acagttacca atgcttaatc agtgaggcac ctatctcagc gatctgtcta tttcgttcat
     2521 ccatagttgc ctgactcccc gtcgtgtaga taactacgat acgggagggc ttaccatctg
     2581 gccccagtgc tgcaatgata ccgcgagaac cacgctcacc ggctccagat ttatcagcaa
     2641 taaaccagcc agccggaagg gccgagcgca gaagtggtcc tgcaacttta tccgcctcca
     2701 tccagtctat taattgttgc cgggaagcta gagtaagtag ttcgccagtt aatagtttgc
     2761 gcaacgttgt tgccattgct acaggcatcg tggtgtcacg ctcgtcgttt ggtatggctt
     2821 cattcagctc cggttcccaa cgatcaaggc gagttacatg atcccccatg ttgtgcaaaa
     2881 aagcggttag ctccttcggt cctccgatcg ttgtcagaag taagttggcc gcagtgttat
     2941 cactcatggt tatggcagca ctgcataatt ctcttactgt catgccatcc gtaagatgct
     3001 tttctgtgac tggtgagtac tcaaccaagt cattctgaga atagtgtatg cggcgaccga
     3061 gttgctcttg cccggcgtca atacgggata ataccgcgcc acatagcaga actttaaaag
     3121 tgctcatcat tggaaaacgt tcttcggggc gaaaactctc aaggatctta ccgctgttga
     3181 gatccagttc gatgtaaccc actcgtgcac ccaactgatc ttcagcatct tttactttca
     3241 ccagcgtttc tgggtgagca aaaacaggaa ggcaaaatgc cgcaaaaaag ggaataaggg
     3301 cgacacggaa atgttgaata ctcatactct tcctttttca atattattga agcatttatc
     3361 aaggttattg tctcatgagc ggatacatat ttgaatgtat ttagaaaaat aaacaaatag
     3421 gggttccgcg cacgaattgg ccagcgctgc catttttggg gtgaggccgt tcgcggccga
     3481 ggggcgcagc ccctgggggg atgggaggcc cgcgttagcg ggccgggagg gttcgagaag
     3541 ggggggcacc ccccttcggc gtgcgcggtc acgcgcacag ggcgcagccc tggttaaaaa
     3601 caaggtttat aaatattggt ttaaaagcag gttaaaagac aggttagcgg tggccgaaaa
     3661 acgggcggaa acccttgcaa atgctggatt ttctgcctgt ggacagcccc tcaaatgtca
     3721 ataggtgcgc ccctcatctg tcagcactct gcccctcaag tgtcaaggat cgcgcccctc
     3781 atctgtcagt agtcgcgccc ctcaagtgtc aataccgcag ggcacttatc cccaggcttg
     3841 tccacatcat ctgtgggaaa ctcgcgtaaa atcaggcgtt ttcgccgatt tgcgaggctg
     3901 gccagctcca cgtcgccggc cgaaatcgag cctgcccctc atctgtcaac gccgcgccgg
     3961 gtgagtcggc ccctcaagtg tcaacgtccg cccctcatct gtcagtgagg gccaagtttt
     4021 ccgcgaggta tccacaacgc cggcggccgc ggtgtctcgc acacggcttc gacggcgttt
     4081 ctggcgcgtt tgcagggcca tagacggccg ccagcccagc ggcgagggca accagcccgg
     4141 tgagcgtcgc aaaggagatc ctgatctgac tgatgggctg cctgtatcga gtggtgattt
     4201 tgtgccgagc tgccggtcgg ggagctgttg gctggctggt ggcaggatat attgtggtgt
     4261 aaacaaattg acgcttagac aacttaataa cacattgcgg acgtttttaa tgtactgggg
     4321 tggatgcagt gggccccact ctgtgaagac aatgccgaat tcggatccgg agggaggcgt
     4381 gtcgttttag tgaggcaaaa ctggttctct ctgccgacag tggtcccaaa tgtaggctat
     4441 tgcacctcac aaccacgtct acaaagcaag tggattacag ggctcctgct aggagctgac
     4501 gtaagggatg acgcacaagc aagacctcta tataaggttt tgctattcat tgaaagcagt
     4561 agtgactgat ttgtatatat actgtatttt tacaacaatt accaacaaca acaaacaaca
     4621 aacaacatta caattactat ttacaattac aatggaggac gccaaaaaca taaagaaagg
     4681 cccggcgcca ttctatccgc tggaagatgg aaccgctgga gagcaactgc ataaggctat
     4741 gaagagatac gccctggttc ctggaacaat tgcttttaca gatgcacata tcgaggtgga
     4801 catcacttac gctgagtact tcgaaatgtc cgttcggttg gcagaagcta tgaaacgata
     4861 tgggctgaat acaaatcaca gaatcgtcgt atgcagtgaa aactctcttc aattctttat
     4921 gccggtgttg ggcgcgttat ttatcggagt tgcagttgcg cccgcgaacg acatttataa
     4981 tgaacgtgaa ttgctcaaca gtatgggcat ttcgcagcct accgtggtgt tcgtttccaa
     5041 aaaggggttg caaaaaattt tgaacgtgca aaaaaagctc ccaatcatcc aaaaaattat
     5101 tatcatggat tctaaaacgg attaccaggg atttcagtcg atgtacacgt tcgtcacatc
     5161 tcatctacct cccggtttta atgaatacga ttttgtgcca gagtccttcg atagggacaa
     5221 gacaattgca ctgatcatga actcctctgg atctactggt ctgcctaaag gtgtcgctct
     5281 gcctcataga actgcctgcg tgagattctc gcatgccaga gatcctattt ttggcaatca
     5341 aatcattccg gatactgcga ttttaagtgt tgttccattc catcacggtt ttggaatgtt
     5401 tactacactc ggatatttga tatgtggatt tcgagtcgtc ttaatgtata gatttgaaga
     5461 agaactgttt ctgaggagcc ttcaggatta caagattcaa agtgcgctgc tggtgccaac
     5521 cctattctcc ttcttcgcca aaagcactct gattgacaaa tacgatttat ctaatttaca
     5581 cgaaattgct tctggtggcg ctcccctctc taaggaagtc ggggaagcgg ttgccaagag
     5641 gttccatctg ccaggtatca ggcaaggata tgggctcact gagactacat cagctattct
     5701 gattacaccc gagggggatg ataaaccggg cgcggtcggt aaagttgttc cattttttga
     5761 agcgaaggtt gtggatctgg ataccgggaa aacgctgggc gttaatcaaa gaggcgaact
     5821 gtgtgtgaga ggtcctatga ttatgtccgg ttatgtaaac aatccggaag cgaccaacgc
     5881 cttgattgac aaggatggat ggctacattc tggagacata gcttactggg acgaggacga
     5941 acacttcttc atcgttgacc gcctgaagtc tctgattaag tacaaaggct atcaggtggc
     6001 tcccgctgaa ttggaatcca tcttgctcca acaccccaac atcttcgacg caggtgtcgc
     6061 aggtctgccc gacgatgacg ccggtgaact tcccgccgcc gttgttgttt tggagcacgg
     6121 aaagacgatg acggaaaaag agatcgtgga ttacgtcgcc agtcaagtaa caaccgcgaa
     6181 aaagttgcgc ggaggagttg tgtttgtgga cgaagtaccg aaaggtctta ccggaaaact
     6241 cgacgcaaga aaaatcagag agatcctcat aaaggccaag aagggcggaa agatcgccgt
     6301 gggttcggat tataaggacc atgacggaga ctataaggac catgacctcg acgctgcagc
     6361 agcggattat aaggacgatg acgataagtg agcttgtcct gctttaatga gatatgcgag
     6421 aagcctatga tcgcatgata tttgctttca attctgttgt gcacgttgta aaaaacctga
     6481 gcatgtgtag ctcagatcct taccgccggt ttcggttcat tctaatgaat atatcacccg
     6541 ttactatcgt atttttatga ataatattct ccgttcaatt tactgattgt accctactac
     6601 ttatatgtac aatattaaaa tgaaaacaat atattgtgct gaataggttt atagcgacat
     6661 ctatgataga gcgccacaat aacaaacaat tgcgttttat tattacaaat ccaattttaa
     6721 aaaaagcggc agaaccggtc aaacctaaaa gactgattac ataaatctta ttcaaatttc
     6781 aaaagtgccc caggggctag tatctacgac acaccgagcg gcgaactaat aacgctcact
     6841 gaagggaact ccggttcccc gccggcgcgc atgggtgaga ttccttgaag ttgagtattg
     6901 gccgtccgct ctaccgaaag ttacgggcac cattcaaccc ggtccagcac ggcggccggg
     6961 taaccgactt gctgccccga gaattatgca gcattttttt ggtgtatgtg ggccccaaat
     7021 gaagtgcagg tcaaaccttg acagtgacga caaatcgttg ggcgggtcca gggcgaattt
     7081 tgcgacaaca tgtcgaggct cagcaggacc gct
//
